Addgene plasmid #204015: pMRMTK-clo40
Purpose: Cloning plasmid containing the mCherry insert with a chloramphenicol resistance marker
Depositing lab: Nathan Crook. Depositing organization: North Carolina State University. Publication: Engineering the Maize Root Microbiome: A Rapid MoClo Toolkit and Identification of Potential Bacterial Chassis for Studying Plant-Microbe Interactions. van Schaik J, Li Z, Cheadle J, Crook N. ACS Synth Biol. 2023 Oct 20;12(10):3030-3040. doi: 10.1021/acssynbio.3c00371. Epub 2023 Sep 15. PubMed 37712562.
Backbone
  Vector backbone: R6Kγ origin of replication, oriT & chloramphenicol resistance gene
  Backbone size w/o insert (bp): 1607
  Total vector size (bp): 2326
  Vector type: Plant Expression
Growth in bacteria
  Bacterial resistance: Chloramphenicol, 25 μg/mL
  Growth temperature: 37°C
  Growth strain: Pir1
  Copy number: Low Copy
Gene/Insert
  Gene/Insert name: mCherry fluorescent protein
  Insert size (bp): 719
  Promoter: N/A
  Cloning method: Restriction Enzyme; 5′ cloning site BsaI (not destroyed); 3′ cloning site BsaI (not destroyed)
  Sequencing primers: 5′ gtaacgcactgagaagcccttagag; 3′ CCTGCCACTCATCGCAGTACTG
Terms and licenses: Academic/Nonprofit Terms; Industry Terms: Not Available to Industry
Depositor comments: Please visit https://www.biorxiv.org/content/10.1101/2023.06.05.543168v1 for bioRxiv preprint.
How to cite: pMRMTK-clo40 was a gift from Nathan Crook (Addgene plasmid # 204015 ; http://n2t.net/addgene:204015 ; RRID:Addgene_204015)
