[The description below was written by a language model from this plasmid's Addgene catalogue record and pLannotate feature annotations shown in this document.]
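Description:
pMRMTK-clo40 is a small (about 2.3 kb) cloning plasmid from a Modular Cloning (MoClo) toolkit built for engineering bacteria of the maize root microbiome. Although catalogued under "plant expression", its parts are all bacterial. The minimal backbone of roughly 1.6 kb consists of three functional modules. The first is an R6K γ origin of replication, which depends on the R6K initiator protein pi supplied in trans, so the plasmid can only be maintained in pir-expressing E. coli hosts such as the listed Pir1 strain. The second is an incP-type oriT, with an adjacent short traJ fragment, which allows the plasmid to be mobilised by conjugation when transfer functions are provided by a donor strain. The third is a chloramphenicol acetyltransferase gene driven by its native cat promoter, used for selection. The record lists the plasmid as low copy.

The payload is a roughly 0.7 kb mCherry coding sequence, a rapidly maturing monomeric red fluorescent protein derived from Discosoma. It lies directly downstream of the R6K origin and is followed by a phage T7 early (T7Te) transcription terminator. The record lists no promoter for the insert, and none is annotated upstream of it. The insert is flanked by BsaI sites that are retained, consistent with Golden Gate-style assembly, in which this Type IIS enzyme would release or exchange the mCherry segment. The record does not say whether mCherry serves as a reusable part or as a replaceable placeholder. The stated purpose is simply a cloning plasmid carrying mCherry with a chloramphenicol marker, and the pi-dependent origin means it would not be expected to replicate in recipients lacking pir.
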