Features (pLannotate 1.2.2; 7 found; start..end, strand, type, name):
    257..359     -  promoter       cat promoter: promoter of the E. coli cat gene encoding chloramphenicol acetyltransferase
    519..628     +  oriT           oriT: incP origin of transfer
    661..706     +  CDS            traJ (fragment): oriT-recognizing protein; traJ
    743..1131    +  rep_origin     R6K γ ori: γ replication origin from E. coli plasmid R6K; requires the R6K initiator protein pi for replication
   1147..1854    +  CDS            mCherry: mCherry is a basic (constitutively fluorescent) red fluorescent protein published in 2004, derived from Discosoma sp.. It is reported to be a very rapidly-maturing monomer with low acid sensitivity.
   1876..1903    +  terminator     T7Te terminator: phage T7 early transcription terminator
   1924..256     -  CDS            CmR (across the origin): chloramphenicol acetyltransferase; cat; confers resistance to chloramphenicol
>Addgene plasmid #204015 | pMRMTK-clo40 | addgene full sequence | sequence record 405377 | Addgene NGS Result
CCCATATCACCAGCTCACCGTCTTTCATTGCCATACGGAATTCCGGATGAGCATTCATCAGGCGGGCAAG
AATGTGAATAAAGGCCGGATAAAACTTGTGCTTATTTTTCTTTACGGTCTTTAAAAAGGCCGTAATATCC
AGCTGAACGGTCTGGTTATAGGTACATTGAGCAACTGACTGAAATGCCTCAAAATGTTCTTTACGATGCC
ATTGGGATATATCAACGGTGGTATATCCAGTGATTTTTTTCTCCATTTTAGCTTCCTTAGCTCCTGAAAA
TCTCGATAACTCAAAAAATACGCCCGGTAGTGATCTTATTTCATTATGGTGAAAGTTGGAACCTCTTACG
TGCCGATCAGTCAATTCGAGGGGGATCAATTCCGTTTTCCGCTGCATAACCCTGCTTCGGGGTCATTATA
GCGATTTTTTCGGTATATCCATCCTTTTTCGCACGATATACAGGATTTTGCCAAAGGGTTCGTGTAGACT
TTCCTTGGTGTATCCAACGGCGTCAGCCGGGCAGGATAGGTGAAGTAGGCCCACCCGCGAGCGGGTGTTC
CTTCTTCACTGTCCCTTATTCGCACCTGGCGGTGCTCAACGGGAATCCTGCTCTGCGAGGCTGGCCGGCT
ACCGCCGGCGTAACAGATGAGGGCAAGCGGATGGCTGATGAAACCAAGCCAACCAGGAAGGGCAGCCCAC
CTATCACGGAATTGATCCGGCCACGATGCGTCCGGCGTAGAGGATCTGAAGATCAGCAGTTCAACCTGTT
GATAGTACGTACTAAGCTCTCATGTTTCACGTACTAAGCTCTCATGTTTAACGTACTAAGCTCTCATGTT
TAACGAACTAAACCCTCATGGCTAACGTACTAAGCTCTCATGGCTAACGTACTAAGCTCTCATGTTTCAC
GTACTAAGCTCTCATGTTTGAACAATAAAATTAATATAAATCAGCAACTTAAATAGCCTCTAAGGTTTTA
AGTTTTATAAGAAAAAAAAGAATATATAAGGCTTTTAAAGCTTTTAAGGTTTAACGGTTGTGGACAACAA
GCCAGGGATGTAACGCACTGAGAAGCCCTTAGAGCCTCTCAAAGCAATTTTGAGTGACACAGGAACACTT
AACGGCTGACATGGGGGTCTCGATTAATGGTGAGCAAGGGCGAGGAGGATAACATGGCCATCATCAAGGA
GTTCATGCGCTTCAAGGTGCACATGGAGGGCTCCGTGAACGGCCACGAGTTCGAGATCGAGGGCGAGGGC
GAGGGCCGCCCCTACGAGGGCACCCAGACCGCCAAGCTGAAGGTGACCAAGGGTGGCCCCCTGCCCTTCG
CCTGGGACATCCTGTCCCCTCAGTTCATGTACGGCTCCAAGGCCTACGTGAAGCACCCCGCCGACATCCC
CGACTACTTGAAGCTGTCCTTCCCCGAGGGCTTCAAGTGGGAGCGCGTGATGAACTTCGAGGACGGCGGC
GTGGTGACCGTGACCCAGGACTCCTCCTTGCAGGACGGCGAGTTCATCTACAAGGTGAAGCTGCGCGGCA
CCAACTTCCCCTCCGACGGCCCCGTAATGCAGAAGAAGACCATGGGCTGGGAGGCCTCCTCCGAGCGGAT
GTACCCCGAGGACGGCGCCCTGAAGGGCGAGATCAAGCAGAGGCTGAAGCTGAAGGACGGCGGCCACTAC
GACGCTGAGGTCAAGACCACCTACAAGGCCAAGAAGCCCGTGCAGCTGCCCGGCGCCTACAACGTCAACA
TCAAGTTGGACATCACCTCCCACAACGAGGACTACACCATCGTGGAACAGTACGAACGCGCCGAGGGCCG
CCACTCCACCGGCGGCATGGACGAGCTGTACAAGTAAGGTACGAGACCTCACACTGGCTCACCTTCGGGT
GGGCCTTTCTGCGTTTATACCTAGGAGTCAAAATTACTCCCCGCCCTGCCACTCATCGCAGTACTGTTGT
AATTCATTAAGCATTCTACCGACATGGAAGCCATCACAAACGGCATGATGAACCTGAATCGCCAGCGGCA
TCAGCACCTTGTCGCCTTGCGTATAATATTTGCCCATGGTGAAAACGGGGGCGAAGAAGTTGTCCATATT
GGCCACGTTTAAATCAAAACTGGTGAAACTCACCCAGGGATTGGCTGAGACGAAAAACATATTCTCAATA
AACCCTTTAGGGAAATAGGCCAGGTTTTCACCGTAACACGCCACATCTTGCGAATATATGTGTAGAAACT
GCCGGAAATCGTCGTGGTATTCACTCCAGAGCGATGAAAACGTTTCAGTTTGCTCATGGAAAACGGTGTA
ACAAGGGTGAACACTAT
